>Addgene plasmid #232117 | pET28 E2 LBD-Tev-E1a-His | addgene full sequence | sequence record 465790 | Addgene NGS Result
TGGCGAATGGG
[124 nt withheld, positions 12-135]
C
[91 nt withheld, positions 137-227]
A
[49 nt withheld, positions 229-277]
CCTTTGACGTTGGAGTCCACGTTCTTT
[37 nt withheld, positions 305-341]
ACCCTATCTCGGTCTATTCTTTTGATTTATAAGGGATTTTGCCGATTTCGGCCTATTGGTTAAAAAATGA
GCTGATTTAACAAAAATTTAACGCGAATTTTAACAAAATATTAACGTTTACAATTTCAGGTGGCACTTTT
CGGGGAAATGTGCGCGGAACCCCTATTTGTTTATTTTTCTAAATACATTCAAATATGTATCCGCTCATGA
ATTAATTCTTAGAAAAACTCATCGAGCATCAAATGAAACTGCAATTTATTCATATCAGGATTATCAATAC
CATATTTTTGAAAAAGCCGTTTCTGTAATGAAGGAGAAAACTCACCGAGGCAGTTCCATAGGATGGCAAG
ATCCTGGTATCGGTCTGCGATTCCGACTCGTCCAACATCAATACAACCTATTAATTTCCCCTCGTCAAAA
ATAAGGTTATCAAGTGAGAAATCACCATGAGTGACGACTGAATCCGGTGAGAATGGCAAAAGTTTATGCA
TTTCTTTCCAGACTTGTTCAACAGGCCAGCCATTACGCTCGTCATCAAAATCACTCGCATCAACCAAACC
GTTATTCATTCGTGATTGCGCCTGAGCGAGACGAAATACGCGATCGCTGTTAAAAGGACAATTACAAACA
GGAATCGAATGCAACCGGCGCAGGAACACTGCCAGCGCATCAACAATATTTTCACCTGAATCAGGATATT
CTTCTAATACCTGGAATGCTGTTTTCCCGGGGATCGCAGTGGTGAGTAACCATGCATCATCAGGAGTACG
GATAAAATGCTTGATGGTCGGAAGAGGCATAAATTCCGTCAGCCAGTTTAGTCTGACCATCTCATCTGTA
ACATCATTGGCAACGCTACCTTTGCCATGTTTCAGAAACAACTCTGGCGCATCGGGCTTCCCATACAATC
GATAGATTGTCGCACCTGATTGCCCGACATTATCGCGAGCCCATTTATACCCATATAAATCAGCATCCAT
GTTGGAATTTAATCGCGGCCTAGAGCAAGACGTTTCCCGTTGAATATGGCTCATAACACCCCTTGTATTA
CTGTTTATGTAAGCAGACAGTTTTATTGTTCATGACCAAAATCCCTTAACGTGAGTTTTCGTTCCACTGA
GCGTCAGACCCCGTAGAAAAGATCAAAGGATCTTCTTGAGATCCTTTTTTTCTGCGCGTAATCTGCTGCT
TGCAAACAAAAAAACCACCGCTACCAGCGGTGGTTTGTTTGCCGGATCAAGAGCTACCAACTCTTTTTCC
GAAGGTAACTGGCTTCAGCAGAGCGCAGATACCAAATACTGTCCTTCTAGTGTAGCCGTAGTTAGGCCAC
CACTTCAAGAACTCTGTAGCACCGCCTACATACCTCGCTCTGCTAATCCTGTTACCAGTGGCTGCTGCCA
GTGGCGATAAGTCGTGTCTTACCGGGTTGGACTCAAGACGATAGTTACCGGATAAGGCGCAGCGGTCGGG
CTGAACGGGGGGTTCGTGCACACAGCCCAGCTTGGAGCGAACGACCTACACCGAACTGAGATACCTACAG
CGTGAGCTATGAGAAAGCGCCACGCTTCCCGAAGGGAGAAAGGCGGACAGGTATCCGGTAAGCGGCAGGG
TCGGAACAGGAGAGCGCACGAGGGAGCTTCCAGGGGGAAACGCCTGGTATCTTTATAGTCCTGTCGGGTT
TCGCCACCTCTGACTTGAGCGTCGATTTTTGTGATGCTCGTCAGGGGGGCGGAGCCTATGGAAAAACGCC
AGCAACGCGGCCTTTTTACGGTTCCTGGCCTTTTGCTGGCCTTTTGCTCACATGTTCTTTCCTGCGTTAT
CCCCTGATTCTGTGGATAACCGTATTACCGCCTTTGAGTGAGCTGATACCGCTCGCCGCAGCCGAACGAC
CGAGCGCAGCGAGTCAGTGAGCGAGGAAGCGGAAGAGCGCCTGATGCGGTATTTTCTCCTTACGCATCTG
TGCGGTATTTCACACCGCATATATGGTGCACTCTCAGTACAATCTGCTCTGATGCCGCATAGTTAAGCCA
GTATACACTCCGCTATCGCTACGTGACTGGGTCATGGCTGCGCCCCGACACCCGCCAACACCCGCTGACG
CGCCCTGACGGGCTTGTCTGCTCCCGGCATCCGCTTACAGACAAGCTGTGACCGTCTCCGGGAGCTGCAT
GTGTCAGAGGTTTTCACCGTCATCACCGAAACGCGCGAGGCAGCTGCGGTAAAGCTCATCAGCGTGGTCG
TGAAGCGATTCACAGATGTCTGCCTGTTCATCCGCGTCCAGCTCGTTGAGTTTCTCCAGAAGCGTTAATG
TCTGGCTTCTGATAAAGCGGGCCATGTTAAGGGCGGTTTTTTCCTGTTTGGTCACTGATGCCTCCGTGTA
AGGGGGATTTCTGTTCATGGGGGTAATGATACCGATGAAACGAGAGAGGATGCTCACGATACGGGTTACT
GATGATGAACATGCCCGGTTACTGGAACGTTGTGAGGGTAAACAACTGGCGGTATGGATGCGGCGGGACC
AGAGAAAAATCACTCAGGGTCAATGCCAGCGCTTCGTTAATACAGATGTAGGTGTTCCACAGGGTAGCCA
GCAGCATCCTGCGATGCAGATCCGGAACATAATGGTGCAGGGCGCTGACTTCCGCGTTTCCAGACTTTAC
GAAACACGGAAACCGAAGACCATTCATGTTGTTGCTCAGGTCGCAGACGTTTTGCAGCAGCAGTCGCTTC
ACGTTCGCTCGCGTATCGGTGATTCATTCTGCTAACCAGTAAGGCAACCCCGCCAGCCTAGCCGGGTCCT
CAACGACAGGAGCACGATCATGCGCACCCGTGGGGCCGCCATGCCGGCGATAATGGCCTGCTTCTCGCCG
AAACGTTTGGTGGCGGGACCAGTGACGAAGGCTTGAGCGAGGGCGTGCAAGATTCCGAATACCGCAAGCG
ACAGGCCGATCATCGTCGCGCTCCAGCGAAAGCGGTCCTCGCCGAAAATGACCCAGAGCGCTGCCGGCAC
CTGTCCTACGAGTTGCATGATAAAGAAGACAGTCATAAGTGCGGCGACGATAGTCATGCCCCGCGCCCAC
CGGAAGGAGCTGACTGGGTTGAAGGCTCTCAAGGGCATCGGTCGAGATCCCGGTGCCTAATGAGTGAGCT
AACTTACATTAATTGCGTTGCGCTCACTGCCCGCTTTCCAGTCGGGAAACCTGTCGTGCCAGCTGCATTA
ATGAATCGGCCAACGCGCGGGGAGAGGCGGTTTGCGTATTGGGCGCCAGGGTGGTTTTTCTTTTCACCAG
TGAGACGGGCAACAGCTGATTGCCCTTCACCGCCTGGCCCTGAGAGAGTTGCAGCAAGCGGTCCACGCTG
GTTTGCCCCAGCAGGCGAAAATCCTGTTTGATGGTGGTTAACGGCGGGATATAACATGAGCTGTCTTCGG
TATCGTCGTATCCCACTACCGAGATATCCGCACCAACGCGCAGCCCGGACTCGGTAATGGCGCGCATTGC
GCCCAGCGCCATCTGATCGTTGGCAACCAGCATCGCAGTGGGAACGATGCCCTCATTCAGCATTTGCATG
GTTTGTTGAAAACCGGACATGGCACTCCAGTCGCCTTCCCGTTCCGCTATCGGCTGAATTTGATTGCGAG
TGAGATATTTATGCCAGCCAGCCAGACGCAGACGCGCCGAGACAGAACTTAATGGGCCCGCTAACAGCGC
GATTTGCTGGTGACCCAATGCGACCAGATGCTCCACGCCCAGTCGCGTACCGTCTTCATGGGAGAAAATA
ATACTGTTGATGGGTGTCTGGTCAGAGACATCAAGAAATAACGCCGGAACATTAGTGCAGGCAGCTTCCA
CAGCAATGGCATCCTGGTCATCCAGCGGATAGTTAATGATCAGCCCACTGACGCGTTGCGCGAGAAGATT
GTGCACCGCCGCTTTACAGGCTTCGACGCCGCTTCGTTCTACCATCGACACCACCACGCTGGCACCCAGT
TGATCGGCGCGAGATTTAATCGCCGCGACAATTTGCGACGGCGCGTGCAGGGCCAGACTGGAGGTGGCAA
CGCCAATCAGCAACGACTGTTTGCCCGCCAGTTGTTGTGCCACGCGGTTGGGAATGTAATTCAGCTCCGC
CATCGCCGCTTCCACTTTTTCCCGCGTTTTCGCAGAAACGTGGCTGGCCTGGTTCACCACGCGGGAAACG
GTCTGATAAGAGACACCGGCATACTCTGCGACATCGTATAACGTTACTGGTTTCACATTCACCACCCTGA
ATTGACTCTCTTCCGGGCGCTATCATGCCATACCGCGAAAGGTTTTGCGCCATTCGATGGTGTCCGGGAT
CTCGACGCTCTCCCTTATGCGACTCCTGCATTAGGAAGCAGCCCAGTAGTAGGTTGAGGCCGTTGAGCAC
CGCCGCCGCAAGGAATGGTGCATGCAAGGAGATGGCGCCCAACAGTCCCCCGGCCACGGGGCCTGCCACC
ATACCCACGCCGAAACAAGCGCTCATGAGCCCGAAGTGGCGAGCCCGATCTTCCCCATCGGTGATGTCGG
CGATATAGGCGCCAGCAACCGCACCTGTGGCGCCGGTGATGCCGGCCACGATGCGTCCGGCGTAGAGGAT
CGAGATCTCGATCCCGCGAAATTAATACGACTCACTATAGGGGAATTGTGAGCGGATAACAATTCCCCTC
TAGAAATAATTTTGTTTAACTTTAAGAAGGAGATATACCATGGGCCAGGTGGTGCAGTTTAAACTGAGCG
ATATTGGCGAAGGCATTCGCGAAGTGACCGTGAAAGAATGGTATGTGAAAGAAGGCGATACCGTGAGCCA
GTTTGATAGCATTTGCGAAGTGCAGAGCGATAAAGCGAGCGTGACCATTACCAGCCGCTATGATGGCGTG
ATTAAAAAACTGTATTATAACCTGGATGATATTGCGTATGTGGGCAAACCGCTGGTGGATATTGAAACCG
AAGCGCTGAAAGATAGCGAAGAAGATGTGGTGGAAACCCCGGCGGTGAGCCATGATGAACTGGAAAACCT
GTATTTTCAGGGCACCCGCATTGGCCATCATAGCACCAGCGATGATAGCAGCGCGTATGGCCATCATCAT
CATCATCATTAAGCGGCCGCACTCGAGCACCACCACCACCACCACTGAGATCCGGCTGCTAACAAAGCCC
GAAAGGAAGCTGAGTTGGCTGCTGCCACCGCTGAGCAATAACTAGCATAACCCCTTGGGGCCTCTAAACG
GGTCTTGAGGGGTTTTTTGCTGAAAGGAGGAACTATATCCGGAT
Features (pLannotate 1.2.2; 21 found; start..end, strand, type, name):
     12..467     +  rep_origin     f1 ori (sequence partly withheld): f1 bacteriophage origin of replication; arrow indicates direction of (+) strand synthesis
    494..551     +  promoter       AmpR promoter (fragment): bla
    560..1375    -  CDS            KanR: aminoglycoside phosphotransferase; aph(3')-Ia; confers resistance to kanamycin in bacteria or G418 (Geneticin®) in eukaryotes
   1497..2085    +  rep_origin     ori: high-copy-number ColE1/pMB1/pBR322/pUC origin of replication
   2271..2413    -  misc_feature   bom: basis of mobility region from pBR322
   2515..2706    -  CDS            rop: Rop protein, which maintains plasmids at low copy number; rop
   2723..3103    +  CDS            YPB1_ECOLX: Protein predicted: Swiss-Prot protein existence level 4. From Escherichia coli.
   3175..3466    -  CDS            TcR (fragment): tetracycline efflux protein; tet; confers resistance to tetracycline
   3481..3502    -  protein_bind   CAP binding site: CAP binding activates transcription in the presence of cAMP. E. coli catabolite activator protein
   3515..4597    -  CDS            lacI: lac repressor; lacI; The lac repressor binds to the lac operator to inhibit transcription in E. coli. This inhibition can be relieved by adding lactose or isopropyl-β-D-thiogalactopyranoside (IPTG).
   4598..4675    -  promoter       lacI promoter: lacI
   4683..4962    -  CDS            TcR (fragment): tetracycline efflux protein; tet; confers resistance to tetracycline
   4984..5002    +  promoter       T7 promoter: promoter for bacteriophage T7 RNA polymerase
   5003..5027    +  protein_bind   lac operator: The lac repressor binds to the lac operator to inhibit transcription in E. coli. This inhibition can be relieved by adding lactose or isopropyl-β-D-thiogalactopyranoside (IPTG). lac repressor encoded by lacI
   5042..5064    +  RBS            RBS: efficient ribosome binding site from bacteriophage T7 gene 10 (Olins and Rangwala, 1989)
   5074..5370    +  CDS            DBT (fragment): ODB2_HUMAN - Also known as BCATE2. Experimental evidence at protein level: Swiss-Prot protein existence level 1. The branched-chain alpha-keto dehydrogenase complex catalyzes the overall conversion of alpha-keto acids to acyl-CoA and CO(2). It contains multiple copies of three enzymatic components: branched-chain alpha-keto acid decarboxylase (E1), lipoamide acyltransferase (E2) and lipoamide dehydrogenase (E3). Within this complex, the catalytic function of this enzyme is to accept, and to transfer to coenzyme A, acyl groups that are generated by the branched-chain alpha-keto acid decarboxyla
   5374..5394    +  CDS            TEV site: tobacco etch virus (TEV) protease recognition and cleavage site
   5443..5460    +  CDS            capTEV™ (fragment): composite tag for in vivo biotinylation, TEV protease cleavage, and 6xHis tagging
   5479..5496    +  CDS            9xHis (fragment): 9xHis affinity tag
   5506..5555    +  CDS            SET1 (fragment): solubility-enhancement tag derived from T7 phage gene 10B
   5563..5610    +  terminator     T7 terminator: transcription terminator for bacteriophage T7 RNA polymerase
