[The description below was written by a language model from this plasmid's Addgene catalogue record and pLannotate feature annotations shown in this document.]
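Description:
pET28 E2 LBD-Tev-E1a-His is a 5.6 kb bacterial expression plasmid built on the pET28 backbone. It replicates in E. coli from a ColE1/pBR322-type origin that is accompanied by the rop gene and bom region, which fits the low copy number listed in the record. Selection is with kanamycin through the aph(3')-Ia (KanR) gene. An f1 phage origin is also present. The short TcR, AmpR promoter, capTEV and SET1 hits in the feature table appear to be backbone remnants or partial matches made by the automated annotation, not functional elements.

The roughly 400 bp insert lies between the retained NcoI and NotI sites. It is expressed from a T7 promoter with an adjacent lac operator, the T7 gene 10 ribosome binding site and a T7 terminator. The plasmid also carries lacI, so transcription is repressed until IPTG is added, and expression requires a host that supplies T7 RNA polymerase. The open reading frame encodes a fusion protein. From N to C terminus it contains the lipoyl-binding domain of human DBT (the E2 lipoamide acyltransferase subunit of the branched-chain alpha-keto acid dehydrogenase complex), a TEV protease cleavage site, a short peptide from the human E1a subunit of the same complex, and a C-terminal 6xHis tag for metal-affinity purification. TEV cleavage would separate the lipoyl-binding domain from the His-tagged E1a peptide.

The stated purpose is simply bacterial production of this fusion protein. The associated publication concerns structural studies of branched-chain ketoacid dehydrogenase kinase inhibitors, which suggests the protein served as a reagent in work on that kinase, but the record does not describe its exact role.
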