Addgene plasmid #232117: pET28 E2 LBD-Tev-E1a-His
Purpose: For bacterial expression of a fusion protein containing from N to C-terminus: the lipoyl-binding domain of Human E2, a TEV protease site, a peptide from Human E1a, and a His tag.
Depositing lab: Ruth Sommese. Depositing organization: Pfizer, Inc. Publication: Structural studies identify angiotensin II receptor blocker-like compounds as branched-chain ketoacid dehydrogenase kinase inhibitors. Liu S, Kormos BL, Knafels JD, Sahasrabudhe PV, Rosado A, Sommese RF, Reyes AR, Ward J, Roth Flach RJ, Wang X, Buzon LM, Reese MR, Bhattacharya SK, Omoto K, Filipski KJ. J Biol Chem. 2023 Mar;299(3):102959. doi: 10.1016/j.jbc.2023.102959. Epub 2023 Jan 28. PubMed 36717078.
Backbone
  Vector backbone: pet28
  Backbone size w/o insert (bp): 5239
  Total vector size (bp): 5635
  Vector type: Bacterial Expression
Growth in bacteria
  Bacterial resistance: Kanamycin, 50 μg/mL
  Growth temperature: 37°C
  Growth strain: DH5alpha
  Copy number: Low Copy
Gene/Insert
  Gene/Insert name: DBT (alt names: BCKDHE2; Lipoamide acyltransferase component of branched-chain alpha-keto acid dehydrogenase complex)
  Species: H. sapiens (human)
  Insert size (bp): 403
  Entrez Gene: DBT (a.k.a. BCATE2, BCKAD-E2, BCKADE2, BCKDH-E2, BCOADC-E2, E2, E2B)
  Promoter: T7 Promoter
  Tag / fusion protein: RIGHHSTSDDSSAY (AA331 to 345 (preprocessing, NP_000700.1) of E1a BCKD complex subunit) (C terminal on insert); 6xHis (C terminal on insert); Tev Protease Site (C terminal on insert)
  Cloning method: Restriction Enzyme; 5′ cloning site NcoI (not destroyed); 3′ cloning site NotI (not destroyed)
  Sequencing primers: 5′ T7 Forward; 3′ T7 Reverse
Terms and licenses: Academic/Nonprofit Terms; Industry Terms: Not Available to Industry
How to cite: pET28 E2 LBD-Tev-E1a-His was a gift from Ruth Sommese (Addgene plasmid # 232117 ; http://n2t.net/addgene:232117 ; RRID:Addgene_232117)
